Addgene plasmid #154350: pcDNA3.1-Mito-AcGFP-MTn
Purpose: Mammalian expression of MTn
Depositing lab: Wanzhong He. Depositing organization: National Institute of Biological Sciences, Beijing. Publication: Genetically encoded tags for direct synthesis of EM-visible gold nanoparticles in cells. Jiang Z, Jin X, Li Y, Liu S, Liu XM, Wang YY, Zhao P, Cai X, Liu Y, Tang Y, Sun X, Liu Y, Hu Y, Li M, Cai G, Qi X, Chen S, Du LL, He W. Nat Methods. 2020 Sep;17(9):937-946. doi: 10.1038/s41592-020-0911-z. Epub 2020 Aug 10. PubMed 32778831.
Backbone
  Vector backbone: pcDNA3.1
  Vector type: Mammalian Expression
  Selectable markers: Hygromycin
Growth in bacteria
  Bacterial resistance: Ampicillin, 100 μg/mL
  Growth temperature: 37°C
  Growth strain: DH5alpha
  Copy number: High Copy
Gene/Insert
  Gene/Insert name: MTn
  Species: Unspecified
  Tag / fusion protein: AcGFP (N terminal on insert)
  Cloning method: Restriction Enzyme; 5′ cloning site Unknown (unknown if destroyed)
Terms and licenses: Academic/Nonprofit Terms; Industry Terms: Not Available to Industry
How to cite: pcDNA3.1-Mito-AcGFP-MTn was a gift from Wanzhong He (Addgene plasmid # 154350 ; http://n2t.net/addgene:154350 ; RRID:Addgene_154350)
