[The description below was written by a language model from this plasmid's Addgene catalogue record and pLannotate feature annotations shown in this document.]
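Description:
pcDNA3.1-Mito-AcGFP-MTn is a 6,540 bp mammalian expression plasmid built on a hygromycin-selectable pcDNA3.1 backbone. It is propagated in E. coli through a high-copy ColE1/pUC-type origin with ampicillin selection from the bla gene and its own promoter. An f1 origin is also present, which allows single-stranded DNA production. For selection in mammalian cells, an SV40 enhancer/early promoter drives the hygromycin phosphotransferase gene, terminated by an SV40 polyadenylation signal. The annotation also reports several short fragments (ble, lacI, lac promoter/operator, bom and a short HIV-1 LTR match). These appear to be backbone remnants or incidental matches rather than functional parts.

The expression cassette uses the human CMV immediate-early enhancer and promoter, followed by a T7 promoter that can serve for in vitro transcription or as a sequencing primer site. Downstream lies the mitochondrial presequence of human cytochrome c oxidase subunit VIII, then AcGFP1, a constitutively green fluorescent protein from Aequorea coerulescens. The catalogue lists the insert as MTn with AcGFP fused at its N terminus. The feature table does not annotate MTn, but an unannotated stretch of roughly 250 bp sits between the end of AcGFP1 and the bGH polyadenylation signal, which is where the insert would be expected. The record gives no species or further definition for MTn.

The encoded product would therefore be a mitochondrially targeted AcGFP-MTn fusion. The associated publication concerns genetically encoded tags for direct synthesis of electron-microscopy-visible gold nanoparticles in cells. This suggests the construct is used to test or demonstrate MTn as such a tag at mitochondria, with the green fluorescence reporting expression and localisation.
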