Features (pLannotate 1.2.2; 21 found; start..end, strand, type, name):
     28..80      -  misc_feature   bom (fragment): basis of mobility region from pBR322
    235..614     +  enhancer       CMV enhancer: human cytomegalovirus immediate early enhancer
    615..818     +  promoter       CMV promoter: human cytomegalovirus (CMV) immediate early promoter
    814..847     +  LTR            5' LTR (truncated) (fragment): truncated 5' long terminal repeat (LTR) from HIV-1
    863..881     +  promoter       T7 promoter: promoter for bacteriophage T7 RNA polymerase
    901..975     +  CDS            COX8 presequence: mitochondrial presequence of human cytochrome c oxidase subunit VIII (Rizutto et al., 1989)
   1003..1719    +  CDS            AcGFP1: AcGFP1 is a basic (constitutively fluorescent) green fluorescent protein, derived from Aequorea coerulescens.
   1968..2192    +  polyA_signal   bGH poly(A) signal: bovine growth hormone polyadenylation signal
   2196..2217    +  promoter       SV40 promoter (fragment): SV40 enhancer and early promoter
   2238..2666    +  rep_origin     f1 ori (sequence partly withheld): f1 bacteriophage origin of replication; arrow indicates direction of (+) strand synthesis
   2680..3009    +  promoter       SV40 promoter: SV40 enhancer and early promoter
   3058..4083    +  CDS            HygR: aminoglycoside phosphotransferase from E. coli; aph(4)-Ia; confers resistance to hygromycin
   4093..4218    +  CDS            ble (fragment): BLE_KLEPN - Experimental evidence at protein level: Swiss-Prot protein existence level 1. Binding protein with a strong affinity to the bleomycin family of antibiotics. Binds to CL990; an antimitotic-antibiotic compound. From Klebsiella pneumoniae.
   4213..4334    +  polyA_signal   SV40 poly(A) signal: SV40 polyadenylation signal
   4407..4423    -  protein_bind   lac operator: The lac repressor binds to the lac operator to inhibit transcription in E. coli. This inhibition can be relieved by adding lactose or isopropyl-β-D-thiogalactopyranoside (IPTG). lac repressor encoded by lacI
   4431..4461    -  promoter       lac promoter: promoter for the E. coli lac operon
   4476..4497    -  protein_bind   CAP binding site: CAP binding activates transcription in the presence of cAMP. E. coli catabolite activator protein
   4510..4602    -  CDS            lacI (fragment): lac repressor; lacI; The lac repressor binds to the lac operator to inhibit transcription in E. coli. This inhibition can be relieved by adding lactose or isopropyl-β-D-thiogalactopyranoside (IPTG).
   4785..5373    -  rep_origin     ori: high-copy-number ColE1/pMB1/pBR322/pUC origin of replication
   5544..6404    -  CDS            AmpR: β-lactamase; bla; confers resistance to ampicillin, carbenicillin, and related antibiotics
   6405..6509    -  promoter       AmpR promoter: bla
>Addgene plasmid #154350 | pcDNA3.1-Mito-AcGFP-MTn | addgene full sequence | sequence record 314371 | Addgene NGS Result
GACGGATCGGGAGATCTCCCGATCCCCTATGGTGCACTCTCAGTACAATCTGCTCTGATGCCGCATAGTT
AAGCCAGTATCTGCTCCCTGCTTGTGTGTTGGAGGTCGCTGAGTAGTGCGCGAGCAAAATTTAAGCTACA
ACAAGGCAAGGCTTGACCGACAATTGCATGAAGAATCTGCTTAGGGTTAGGCGTTTTGCGCTGCTTCGCG
ATGTACGGGCCAGATATACGCGTTGACATTGATTATTGACTAGTTATTAATAGTAATCAATTACGGGGTC
ATTAGTTCATAGCCCATATATGGAGTTCCGCGTTACATAACTTACGGTAAATGGCCCGCCTGGCTGACCG
CCCAACGACCCCCGCCCATTGACGTCAATAATGACGTATGTTCCCATAGTAACGCCAATAGGGACTTTCC
ATTGACGTCAATGGGTGGAGTATTTACGGTAAACTGCCCACTTGGCAGTACATCAAGTGTATCATATGCC
AAGTACGCCCCCTATTGACGTCAATGACGGTAAATGGCCCGCCTGGCATTATGCCCAGTACATGACCTTA
TGGGACTTTCCTACTTGGCAGTACATCTACGTATTAGTCATCGCTATTACCATGGTGATGCGGTTTTGGC
AGTACATCAATGGGCGTGGATAGCGGTTTGACTCACGGGGATTTCCAAGTCTCCACCCCATTGACGTCAA
TGGGAGTTTGTTTTGGCACCAAAATCAACGGGACTTTCCAAAATGTCGTAACAACTCCGCCCCATTGACG
CAAATGGGCGGTAGGCGTGTACGGTGGGAGGTCTATATAAGCAGAGCTCTCTGGCTAACTAGAGAACCCA
CTGCTTACTGGCTTATCGAAATTAATACGACTCACTATAGGGAGACCCAAGCTGGCTAGCATGTCCGTCC
TGACGCCGCTGCTGCTGCGGGGCTTGACAGGCTCGGCCCGGCGGCTCCCAGTGCCGCGCGCCAAGATCCA
TTCGTTGGGGGATCCACCGGTCATGGTGAGCAAGGGCGCCGAGCTGTTCACCGGCATCGTGCCCATCCTG
ATCGAGCTGAATGGCGATGTGAATGGCCACAAGTTCAGCGTGAGCGGCGAGGGCGAGGGCGATGCCACCT
ACGGCAAGCTGACCCTGAAGTTCATCTGCACCACCGGCAAGCTGCCTGTGCCCTGGCCCACCCTGGTGAC
CACCCTGAGCTACGGCGTGCAGTGCTTCTCACGCTACCCCGATCACATGAAGCAGCACGACTTCTTCAAG
AGCGCCATGCCTGAGGGCTACATCCAGGAGCGCACCATCTTCTTCGAGGATGACGGCAACTACAAGTCGC
GCGCCGAGGTGAAGTTCGAGGGCGATACCCTGGTGAATCGCATCGAGCTGACCGGCACCGATTTCAAGGA
GGATGGCAACATCCTGGGCAATAAGATGGAGTACAACTACAACGCCCACAATGTGTACATCATGACCGAC
AAGGCCAAGAATGGCATCAAGGTGAACTTCAAGATCCGCCACAACATCGAGGATGGCAGCGTGCAGCTGG
CCGACCACTACCAGCAGAATACCCCCATCGGCGATGGCCCTGTGCTGCTGCCCGATAACCACTACCTGTC
CACCCAGAGCGCCCTGTCCAAGGACCCCAACGAGAAGCGCGATCACATGATCTACTTCGGCTTCGTGACC
GCCGCCGCCATCACCCACGGCATGGACGAGCTGTACAAGGGCAGCTCCAGTATGGACCCCGCCTGTGCGT
GTGCAGCCGGCGGCGCTTGCGCTTGCGCAGGCGCTTGCGCCTGCGCAGCATGCGCATGTGCCGCTTGCGC
AGCAAGCTGCTGCGCCTGCTGTCCCGTGGGCTGCGCCGCATGTGCCGCAGGCTGTGTCTGCGCAGGCGCC
GCGGACGCGTGCGCGTGCTGTGCCTGAGCGGCCGCTCGAGTCTAGAGGGCCCGTTTAAACCCGCTGATCA
GCCTCGACTGTGCCTTCTAGTTGCCAGCCATCTGTTGTTTGCCCCTCCCCCGTGCCTTCCTTGACCCTGG
AAGGTGCCACTCCCACTGTCCTTTCCTAATAAAATGAGGAAATTGCATCGCATTGTCTGAGTAGGTGTCA
TTCTATTCTGGGGGGTGGGGTGGGGCAGGACAGCAAGGGGGAGGATTGGGAAGACAATAGCAGGCATGCT
GGGGATGCGGTGGGCTCTATGGCTTCTGAGGCGGAAAGAACCAGCTGGGGCTCTAGGGGGTATCCCC
[124 nt withheld, positions 2238-2361]
C
[91 nt withheld, positions 2363-2453]
A
[49 nt withheld, positions 2455-2503]
CCTTTGACGTTGGAGTCCACGTTCTTT
[37 nt withheld, positions 2531-2567]
ACCCTATCTCGGTCTATTCTTTTGATTTATAAGGGATTTTGCCGATTTCGGCCTATTGGTTAAAAAATGA
GCTGATTTAACAAAAATTTAACGCGAATTAATTCTGTGGAATGTGTGTCAGTTAGGGTGTGGAAAGTCCC
CAGGCTCCCCAGCAGGCAGAAGTATGCAAAGCATGCATCTCAATTAGTCAGCAACCAGGTGTGGAAAGTC
CCCAGGCTCCCCAGCAGGCAGAAGTATGCAAAGCATGCATCTCAATTAGTCAGCAACCATAGTCCCGCCC
CTAACTCCGCCCATCCCGCCCCTAACTCCGCCCAGTTCCGCCCATTCTCCGCCCCATGGCTGACTAATTT
TTTTTATTTATGCAGAGGCCGAGGCCGCCTCTGCCTCTGAGCTATTCCAGAAGTAGTGAGGAGGCTTTTT
TGGAGGCCTAGGCTTTTGCAAAAAGCTCCCGGGAGCTTGTATATCCATTTTCGGATCTGATCAGCACGTG
ATGAAAAAGCCTGAACTCACCGCGACGTCTGTCGAGAAGTTTCTGATCGAAAAGTTCGACAGCGTCTCCG
ACCTGATGCAGCTCTCGGAGGGCGAAGAATCTCGTGCTTTCAGCTTCGATGTAGGAGGGCGTGGATATGT
CCTGCGGGTAAATAGCTGCGCCGATGGTTTCTACAAAGATCGTTATGTTTATCGGCACTTTGCATCGGCC
GCGCTCCCGATTCCGGAAGTGCTTGACATTGGGGAATTCAGCGAGAGCCTGACCTATTGCATCTCCCGCC
GTGCACAGGGTGTCACGTTGCAAGACCTGCCTGAAACCGAACTGCCCGCTGTTCTGCAGCCGGTCGCGGA
GGCCATGGATGCGATCGCTGCGGCCGATCTTAGCCAGACGAGCGGGTTCGGCCCATTCGGACCGCAAGGA
ATCGGTCAATACACTACATGGCGTGATTTCATATGCGCGATTGCTGATCCCCATGTGTATCACTGGCAAA
CTGTGATGGACGACACCGTCAGTGCGTCCGTCGCGCAGGCTCTCGATGAGCTGATGCTTTGGGCCGAGGA
CTGCCCCGAAGTCCGGCACCTCGTGCACGCGGATTTCGGCTCCAACAATGTCCTGACGGACAATGGCCGC
ATAACAGCGGTCATTGACTGGAGCGAGGCGATGTTCGGGGATTCCCAATACGAGGTCGCCAACATCTTCT
TCTGGAGGCCGTGGTTGGCTTGTATGGAGCAGCAGACGCGCTACTTCGAGCGGAGGCATCCGGAGCTTGC
AGGATCGCCGCGGCTCCGGGCGTATATGCTCCGCATTGGTCTTGACCAACTCTATCAGAGCTTGGTTGAC
GGCAATTTCGATGATGCAGCTTGGGCGCAGGGTCGATGCGACGCAATCGTCCGATCCGGAGCCGGGACTG
TCGGGCGTACACAAATCGCCCGCAGAAGCGCGGCCGTCTGGACCGATGGCTGTGTAGAAGTACTCGCCGA
TAGTGGAAACCGACGCCCCAGCACTCGTCCGAGGGCAAAGGAATAGCACGTGCTACGAGATTTCGATTCC
ACCGCCGCCTTCTATGAAAGGTTGGGCTTCGGAATCGTTTTCCGGGACGCCGGCTGGATGATCCTCCAGC
GCGGGGATCTCATGCTGGAGTTCTTCGCCCACCCCAACTTGTTTATTGCAGCTTATAATGGTTACAAATA
AAGCAATAGCATCACAAATTTCACAAATAAAGCATTTTTTTCACTGCATTCTAGTTGTGGTTTGTCCAAA
CTCATCAATGTATCTTATCATGTCTGTATACCGTCGACCTCTAGCTAGAGCTTGGCGTAATCATGGTCAT
AGCTGTTTCCTGTGTGAAATTGTTATCCGCTCACAATTCCACACAACATACGAGCCGGAAGCATAAAGTG
TAAAGCCTGGGGTGCCTAATGAGTGAGCTAACTCACATTAATTGCGTTGCGCTCACTGCCCGCTTTCCAG
TCGGGAAACCTGTCGTGCCAGCTGCATTAATGAATCGGCCAACGCGCGGGGAGAGGCGGTTTGCGTATTG
GGCGCTCTTCCGCTTCCTCGCTCACTGACTCGCTGCGCTCGGTCGTTCGGCTGCGGCGAGCGGTATCAGC
TCACTCAAAGGCGGTAATACGGTTATCCACAGAATCAGGGGATAACGCAGGAAAGAACATGTGAGCAAAA
GGCCAGCAAAAGGCCAGGAACCGTAAAAAGGCCGCGTTGCTGGCGTTTTTCCATAGGCTCCGCCCCCCTG
ACGAGCATCACAAAAATCGACGCTCAAGTCAGAGGTGGCGAAACCCGACAGGACTATAAAGATACCAGGC
GTTTCCCCCTGGAAGCTCCCTCGTGCGCTCTCCTGTTCCGACCCTGCCGCTTACCGGATACCTGTCCGCC
TTTCTCCCTTCGGGAAGCGTGGCGCTTTCTCATAGCTCACGCTGTAGGTATCTCAGTTCGGTGTAGGTCG
TTCGCTCCAAGCTGGGCTGTGTGCACGAACCCCCCGTTCAGCCCGACCGCTGCGCCTTATCCGGTAACTA
TCGTCTTGAGTCCAACCCGGTAAGACACGACTTATCGCCACTGGCAGCAGCCACTGGTAACAGGATTAGC
AGAGCGAGGTATGTAGGCGGTGCTACAGAGTTCTTGAAGTGGTGGCCTAACTACGGCTACACTAGAAGAA
CAGTATTTGGTATCTGCGCTCTGCTGAAGCCAGTTACCTTCGGAAAAAGAGTTGGTAGCTCTTGATCCGG
CAAACAAACCACCGCTGGTAGCGGTGGTTTTTTTGTTTGCAAGCAGCAGATTACGCGCAGAAAAAAAGGA
TCTCAAGAAGATCCTTTGATCTTTTCTACGGGGTCTGACGCTCAGTGGAACGAAAACTCACGTTAAGGGA
TTTTGGTCATGAGATTATCAAAAAGGATCTTCACCTAGATCCTTTTAAATTAAAAATGAAGTTTTAAATC
AATCTAAAGTATATATGAGTAAACTTGGTCTGACAGTTACCAATGCTTAATCAGTGAGGCACCTATCTCA
GCGATCTGTCTATTTCGTTCATCCATAGTTGCCTGACTCCCCGTCGTGTAGATAACTACGATACGGGAGG
GCTTACCATCTGGCCCCAGTGCTGCAATGATACCGCGAGACCCACGCTCACCGGCTCCAGATTTATCAGC
AATAAACCAGCCAGCCGGAAGGGCCGAGCGCAGAAGTGGTCCTGCAACTTTATCCGCCTCCATCCAGTCT
ATTAATTGTTGCCGGGAAGCTAGAGTAAGTAGTTCGCCAGTTAATAGTTTGCGCAACGTTGTTGCCATTG
CTACAGGCATCGTGGTGTCACGCTCGTCGTTTGGTATGGCTTCATTCAGCTCCGGTTCCCAACGATCAAG
GCGAGTTACATGATCCCCCATGTTGTGCAAAAAAGCGGTTAGCTCCTTCGGTCCTCCGATCGTTGTCAGA
AGTAAGTTGGCCGCAGTGTTATCACTCATGGTTATGGCAGCACTGCATAATTCTCTTACTGTCATGCCAT
CCGTAAGATGCTTTTCTGTGACTGGTGAGTACTCAACCAAGTCATTCTGAGAATAGTGTATGCGGCGACC
GAGTTGCTCTTGCCCGGCGTCAATACGGGATAATACCGCGCCACATAGCAGAACTTTAAAAGTGCTCATC
ATTGGAAAACGTTCTTCGGGGCGAAAACTCTCAAGGATCTTACCGCTGTTGAGATCCAGTTCGATGTAAC
CCACTCGTGCACCCAACTGATCTTCAGCATCTTTTACTTTCACCAGCGTTTCTGGGTGAGCAAAAACAGG
AAGGCAAAATGCCGCAAAAAAGGGAATAAGGGCGACACGGAAATGTTGAATACTCATACTCTTCCTTTTT
CAATATTATTGAAGCATTTATCAGGGTTATTGTCTCATGAGCGGATACATATTTGAATGTATTTAGAAAA
ATAAACAAATAGGGGTTCCGCGCACATTTCCCCGAAAAGTGCCACCTGACGTC
