>Addgene plasmid #154350 | pcDNA3.1-Mito-AcGFP-MTn | depositor partial sequence | sequence record 298702 | MTn
ATGGACCCCGCCTGTGCGTGTGCAGCCGGCGGCGCTTGCGCTTGCGCAGGCGCTTGCGCCTGCGCAGCAT
GCGCATGTGCCGCTTGCGCAGCAAGCTGCTGCGCCTGCTGTCCCGTGGGCTGCGCCGCATGTGCCGCAGG
CTGTGTCTGCGCAGGCGCCGCGGACGCGTGCGCGTGCTGTGCC
